Addgene plasmid #126659: pMT Crk-mCherry
Purpose: Inducible expression of Crk-mCherry in S2 cells
Depositing lab: Ron Vale. Depositing organization: University of California, San Francisco (UCSF). Publication: Spatial control of Draper receptor signaling initiates apoptotic cell engulfment. Williamson AP, Vale RD. J Cell Biol. 2018 Nov 5;217(11):3977-3992. doi: 10.1083/jcb.201711175. Epub 2018 Aug 23. PubMed 30139739.
Backbone
  Vector backbone: pMT
  Vector type: Insect Expression
Growth in bacteria
  Bacterial resistance: Ampicillin, 100 μg/mL
  Growth temperature: 37°C
  Growth strain: DH5alpha
  Copy number: High Copy
Gene/Insert
  Gene/Insert name: Crk
  Cloning method: Gibson Cloning
  Sequencing primers: 5′ CATCTCAGTGCAACTAAA
Terms and licenses: Academic/Nonprofit Terms; Industry Terms: Not Available to Industry
How to cite: pMT Crk-mCherry was a gift from Ron Vale (Addgene plasmid # 126659 ; http://n2t.net/addgene:126659 ; RRID:Addgene_126659)
