[The description below was written by a language model from this plasmid's Addgene catalogue record and pLannotate feature annotations shown in this document.]
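Description:
pMT Crk-mCherry is an insect expression plasmid of about 6.3 kb, built on a pMT backbone for inducible expression of a fluorescently tagged adapter protein in Drosophila S2 cells. In E. coli it is maintained at high copy through a ColE1/pUC-type origin and selected with ampicillin via the β-lactamase gene and its native promoter. Remnants of the pUC/pBR322 lineage are also annotated (lacZα, lacI, rop and bom fragments, the lac promoter/operator and scraps of multiple cloning sites). These have no role in the construct's function.

The main expression unit is driven by the Drosophila metallothionein (MT) promoter, which is largely silent until induced by heavy-metal ions such as copper, so the timing and level of expression can be controlled. Downstream lies the coding sequence of Drosophila melanogaster Crk, an SH2/SH3-type adapter that interacts with the DOCK180 homologue Mbc. It is followed after a short gap by mCherry, which places the monomeric red fluorescent protein at the C-terminus of Crk, as the plasmid name indicates. An SV40 polyadenylation signal, annotated on the opposite strand, sits after the fusion. The insert was assembled by Gibson cloning.

A second, constitutive cassette uses the copia transposon promoter to express puromycin N-acetyltransferase, followed by an SV40 poly(A) signal. This allows puromycin selection of stably transfected S2 lines. The stated purpose is inducible Crk-mCherry expression in S2 cells, and the fusion is suited to live imaging of Crk localisation. The associated study addressed Draper receptor signalling during apoptotic cell engulfment.
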