Features (pLannotate 1.2.2; 23 found; start..end, strand, type, name):
      7..164     -  CDS            lacZα (fragment): LacZα fragment of β-galactosidase; lacZ fragment
    166..592     +  promoter       MT promoter: Drosophila metallothionein promoter
    624..1436    +  CDS            Crk: CRK_DROME - Experimental evidence at protein level: Swiss-Prot protein existence level 1. Adapter protein which interacts with C-terminal portion of mbc, homolog of human DOCK180. May play a role in cellular processes throughout development. From Drosophila melanogaster (Fruit fly).
   1473..2179    +  CDS            mCherry (fragment): monomeric derivative of DsRed fluorescent protein (Shaner et al., 2004) mammalian codon-optimized
   2224..2358    -  polyA_signal   SV40 poly(A) signal: SV40 polyadenylation signal
   2440..2716    +  promoter       copia promoter: strong promoter from the Drosophila transposable element copia (Sinclair et al., 1986)
   2716..2742    +  misc_feature   MCS (fragment): pBluescript multiple cloning site
   2742..2762    -  misc_feature   MCS (fragment): pUC18/19 multiple cloning site
   2833..3432    +  CDS            PuroR: puromycin N-acetyltransferase; pac from Streptomyces alboniger; confers resistance to puromycin
   3482..3547    +  CDS            dmpM (fragment): DMPM_STRAD - Protein inferred from homology: Swiss-Prot protein existence level 3. From Streptomyces alboniger.
   3554..3584    +  misc_feature   MCS (fragment): pBluescript multiple cloning site
   3597..3731    +  polyA_signal   SV40 poly(A) signal: SV40 polyadenylation signal
   3753..3837    -  CDS            large T antigen (fragment): large T antigen from SV40 (simian virus 40)
   3837..3861    +  misc_feature   MCS (fragment): pUC18/19 multiple cloning site
   3898..3914    -  protein_bind   lac operator: The lac repressor binds to the lac operator to inhibit transcription in E. coli. This inhibition can be relieved by adding lactose or isopropyl-β-D-thiogalactopyranoside (IPTG). lac repressor encoded by lacI
   3922..3952    -  promoter       lac promoter: promoter for the E. coli lac operon
   3967..3988    -  protein_bind   CAP binding site: CAP binding activates transcription in the presence of cAMP. E. coli catabolite activator protein
   4001..4093    -  CDS            lacI (fragment): lac repressor; lacI; The lac repressor binds to the lac operator to inhibit transcription in E. coli. This inhibition can be relieved by adding lactose or isopropyl-β-D-thiogalactopyranoside (IPTG).
   4276..4864    -  rep_origin     ori: high-copy-number ColE1/pMB1/pBR322/pUC origin of replication
   5035..5895    -  CDS            AmpR: β-lactamase; bla; confers resistance to ampicillin, carbenicillin, and related antibiotics
   5896..6000    -  promoter       AmpR promoter: bla
   6095..6130    +  CDS            rop (fragment): Rop protein, which maintains plasmids at low copy number; rop
   6232..1       +  misc_feature   bom (fragment) (across the origin): basis of mobility region from pBR322
>Addgene plasmid #126659 | pMT Crk-mCherry | addgene full sequence | sequence record 251716 | Addgene NGS Result
GCGCCATTCGCCATTCAGGCTGCGCAACTGTTGGGAAGGGCGATCGGTGCGGGCCTCTTCGCTATTACGC
CAGCTGGCGAAAGGGGGATGTGCTGCAAGGCGATTAAGTTGGGTAACGCCAGGGTTTTCCCAGTCACGAC
GTTGTAAAACGACGGCCAGTGAATTAATTCGTTGCAGGACAGGATGTGGTGCCCGATGTGACTAGCTCTT
TGCTGCAGGCCGTCCTATCCTCTGGTTCCGATAAGAGACCCAGAACTCCGGCCCCCCACCGCCCACCGCC
ACCCCCATACATATGTGGTACGCAAGTAAGAGTGCCTGCGCATGCCCCATGTGCCCCACCAAGAGCTTTG
CATCCCATACAAGTCCCCAAAGTGGAGAACCGAACCAATTCTTCGCGGGCAGAACAAAAGCTTCTGCACA
CGTCTCCACTCGAATTTGGAGCCGGCCGGCGTGTGCAAAAGAGGTGAATCGAACGAAAGACCCGTGTGTA
AAGCCGCGTTTCCAAAATGTATAAAACCGAGAGCATCTGGCCAATGTGCATCAGTTGTGGTCAGCAGCAA
AATCAAGTGAATCATCTCAGTGCAACTAAAGGGGGGATCTAGATCGGGGTACCTACTAGTCAAATGGATA
CATTTGACGTTTCTGATAGGAACAGCTGGTACTTTGGTCCCATGTCTAGACAGGATGCTACTGAAGTTTT
GATGAACGAACGCGAGCGGGGAGTGTTTTTAGTCCGTGATAGTAACTCGATAGCAGGGGATTATGTACTT
TGTGTAAGAGAAGATACAAAAGTTAGCAACTACATCATTAACAAAGTTCAACAACAGGATCAAATCGTTT
ACCGCATTGGGGATCAGTCTTTTGACAATCTACCGAAACTCTTAACTTTTTACACTCTTCATTATTTGGA
TACAACCCCTTTAAAACGGCCTGCGTGTAGAAGGGTGGAAAAAGTAATAGGAAAGTTCGATTTCGTTGGC
AGCGATCAAGATGATTTACCTTTTCAAAGAGGTGAAGTTTTAACAATAGTTCGAAAAGACGAGGATCAAT
GGTGGACTGCGCGTAACTCCTCGGGGAAAATTGGTCAAATACCGGTTCCCTATATACAACAGTATGACGA
TTATATGGATGAAGATGCTATTGATAAAAACGAACCTTCCATTTCGGGATCTAGCAATGTATTTGAAAGT
ACTCTTAAAAGGACAGATTTAAATCGAAAACTACCTGCATACGCCCGCGTAAAACAGTCAAGGGTCCCTA
ACGCATACGATAAGACTGCATTAAAATTGGAAATAGGTGACATTATTAAAGTCACTAAAACAAACATTAA
TGGGCAATGGGAGGGAGAATTAAATGGAAAAAATGGTCATTTTCCCTTCACGCACGTTGAATTTGTCGAT
GATTGTGATTTAAGCAAAAACTCCACAGAAATATGCCGGCGCGCCGGCGGCCGCTCGAGTCTAGAGGGCC
CCGTGAGCAAGGGCGAGGAGGATAACATGGCCATCATCAAGGAGTTCATGCGCTTCAAGGTGCACATGGA
GGGCTCCGTGAACGGCCACGAGTTCGAGATCGAGGGCGAGGGCGAGGGCCGCCCCTACGAGGGCACCCAG
ACCGCCAAGCTGAAGGTGACCAAGGGTGGCCCCCTGCCCTTCGCCTGGGACATCCTGTCCCCTCAGTTCA
TGTACGGCTCCAAGGCCTACGTGAAGCACCCCGCCGACATCCCCGACTACTTGAAGCTGTCCTTCCCCGA
GGGCTTCAAGTGGGAGCGCGTGATGAACTTCGAGGACGGCGGCGTGGTGACCGTGACCCAGGACTCCTCC
CTGCAGGACGGCGAGTTCATCTACAAGGTGAAGCTGCGCGGCACCAACTTCCCCTCCGACGGCCCCGTAA
TGCAGAAGAAGACCATGGGCTGGGAGGCCTCCTCCGAGCGGATGTACCCCGAGGACGGCGCCCTGAAGGG
CGAGATCAAGCAGAGGCTGAAGCTGAAGGACGGCGGCCACTACGACGCTGAGGTCAAGACCACCTACAAG
GCCAAGAAGCCCGTGCAGCTGCCCGGCGCCTACAACGTCAACATCAAGTTGGACATCACCTCCCACAACG
AGGACTACACCATCGTGGAACAGTACGAACGCGCCGAGGGCCGCCACTCCACCGGCGGCATGGACGAGCT
GTACAAGTAATAGGTTTAAACGCCCGCTGATCAGCCTCGACTGTGCCTTCTAAGATCCAGACATGATAAG
ATACATTGATGAGTTTGGACAAACCACAACTAGAATGCAGTGAAAAAAATGCTTTATTTGTGAAATTTGT
GATGCTATTGCTTTATTTGTAACCATTATAAGCTGCAATAAACAAGTTAACTCTAGAGGATCCGGTGCGT
GGTGGTTTCATGCTTCTGGGAACGGCAAATGGGTTTAGGATTGGGAACCCCTCATCATCTGTTGGAATAT
ACTATTCAACCTACAAAAGTAACGTTAAACAACACTACTTTATATTTGATATGAATGGCCACACCTTTTA
TGCCATAAAACATATTGTAAGAGAATACCACTCTTTTTATTCCTTCTTTCCTTCTTGTACGTTTTTTGCT
GTAAGTAGGTCGTGGTGCTGGTGTTGCAGTTGAAATAACTTAAAATATAAATCATAAAACTCAAACATAA
ACTTGACTATTTATTTATTTATTAAGAAAGGAAATATAAATTATAAATTACAACAGATCCCCCGGGCTGC
AGGAATTCGATAGCTTGCATGCCTGCAGGTCGGCCGCCACGACCGGTGCCGCCACCATCCCCTGACCCAC
GCCCCTGACCCCTCACAAGGAGACGACCTTCCATGACCGAGTACAAGCCCACGGTGCGCCTCGCCACCCG
CGACGACGTCCCCCGGGCCGTACGCACCCTCGCCGCCGCGTTCGCCGACTACCCCGCCACGCGCCACACC
GTCGACCCGGACCGCCACATCGAGCGGGTCACCGAGCTGCAAGAACTCTTCCTCACGCGCGTCGGGCTCG
ACATCGGCAAGGTGTGGGTCGCGGACGACGGCGCCGCGGTGGCGGTCTGGACCACGCCGGAGAGCGTCGA
AGCGGGGGCGGTGTTCGCCGAGATCGGCCCGCGCATGGCCGAGTTGAGCGGTTCCCGGCTGGCCGCGCAG
CAACAGATGGAAGGCCTCCTGGCGCCGCACCGGCCCAAGGAGCCCGCGTGGTTCCTGGCCACCGTCGGCG
TCTCGCCCGACCACCAGGGCAAGGGTCTGGGCAGCGCCGTCGTGCTCCCCGGAGTGGAGGCGGCCGAGCG
CGCCGGGGTGCCCGCCTTCCTGGAGACCTCCGCGCCCCGCAACCTCCCCTTCTACGAGCGGCTCGGCTTC
ACCGTCACCGCCGACGTCGAGGTGCCCGAAGGACCGCGCACCTGGTGCATGACCCGCAAGCCCGGTGCCT
GACGCCCGCCCCACGACCCGCAGCGCCCGACCGAAAGGAGCGCACGACCCCATGGCTCCGACCGAAGCCA
CCCGGGGCGGCCCCGCCGACCCCGCACCCGCCCCCGAGGCCCACCGACTCTAGATCAAGCTTATCGATAC
CGTCGACCTCGAGGCCAGCTAGCTTGAACTTGTTTATTGCAGCTTATAATGGTTACAAATAAAGCAATAG
CATCACAAATTTCACAAATAAAGCATTTTTTTCACTGCATTCTAGTTGTGGTTTGTCCAAACTCATCAAT
GTATCTTATCATGTCTGGATCGGGTACCCAATTGCATTCATTTTATGTTTCAGGTTCAGGGGGAGGTGTG
GGAGGTTTTTTAAAGCAAGTAAAACCTCTACAAATGTGGTATGGCTGATTATGATCAGTCGACCTGCAGG
CATGCAAGCTTGGCGTAATCATGGTCATAGCTGTTTCCTGTGTGAAATTGTTATCCGCTCACAATTCCAC
ACAACATACGAGCCGGAAGCATAAAGTGTAAAGCCTGGGGTGCCTAATGAGTGAGCTAACTCACATTAAT
TGCGTTGCGCTCACTGCCCGCTTTCCAGTCGGGAAACCTGTCGTGCCAGCTGCATTAATGAATCGGCCAA
CGCGCGGGGAGAGGCGGTTTGCGTATTGGGCGCTCTTCCGCTTCCTCGCTCACTGACTCGCTGCGCTCGG
TCGTTCGGCTGCGGCGAGCGGTATCAGCTCACTCAAAGGCGGTAATACGGTTATCCACAGAATCAGGGGA
TAACGCAGGAAAGAACATGTGAGCAAAAGGCCAGCAAAAGGCCAGGAACCGTAAAAAGGCCGCGTTGCTG
GCGTTTTTCCATAGGCTCCGCCCCCCTGACGAGCATCACAAAAATCGACGCTCAAGTCAGAGGTGGCGAA
ACCCGACAGGACTATAAAGATACCAGGCGTTTCCCCCTGGAAGCTCCCTCGTGCGCTCTCCTGTTCCGAC
CCTGCCGCTTACCGGATACCTGTCCGCCTTTCTCCCTTCGGGAAGCGTGGCGCTTTCTCATAGCTCACGC
TGTAGGTATCTCAGTTCGGTGTAGGTCGTTCGCTCCAAGCTGGGCTGTGTGCACGAACCCCCCGTTCAGC
CCGACCGCTGCGCCTTATCCGGTAACTATCGTCTTGAGTCCAACCCGGTAAGACACGACTTATCGCCACT
GGCAGCAGCCACTGGTAACAGGATTAGCAGAGCGAGGTATGTAGGCGGTGCTACAGAGTTCTTGAAGTGG
TGGCCTAACTACGGCTACACTAGAAGAACAGTATTTGGTATCTGCGCTCTGCTGAAGCCAGTTACCTTCG
GAAAAAGAGTTGGTAGCTCTTGATCCGGCAAACAAACCACCGCTGGTAGCGGTGGTTTTTTTGTTTGCAA
GCAGCAGATTACGCGCAGAAAAAAAGGATCTCAAGAAGATCCTTTGATCTTTTCTACGGGGTCTGACGCT
CAGTGGAACGAAAACTCACGTTAAGGGATTTTGGTCATGAGATTATCAAAAAGGATCTTCACCTAGATCC
TTTTAAATTAAAAATGAAGTTTTAAATCAATCTAAAGTATATATGAGTAAACTTGGTCTGACAGTTACCA
ATGCTTAATCAGTGAGGCACCTATCTCAGCGATCTGTCTATTTCGTTCATCCATAGTTGCCTGACTCCCC
GTCGTGTAGATAACTACGATACGGGAGGGCTTACCATCTGGCCCCAGTGCTGCAATGATACCGCGAGACC
CACGCTCACCGGCTCCAGATTTATCAGCAATAAACCAGCCAGCCGGAAGGGCCGAGCGCAGAAGTGGTCC
TGCAACTTTATCCGCCTCCATCCAGTCTATTAATTGTTGCCGGGAAGCTAGAGTAAGTAGTTCGCCAGTT
AATAGTTTGCGCAACGTTGTTGCCATTGCTACAGGCATCGTGGTGTCACGCTCGTCGTTTGGTATGGCTT
CATTCAGCTCCGGTTCCCAACGATCAAGGCGAGTTACATGATCCCCCATGTTGTGCAAAAAAGCGGTTAG
CTCCTTCGGTCCTCCGATCGTTGTCAGAAGTAAGTTGGCCGCAGTGTTATCACTCATGGTTATGGCAGCA
CTGCATAATTCTCTTACTGTCATGCCATCCGTAAGATGCTTTTCTGTGACTGGTGAGTACTCAACCAAGT
CATTCTGAGAATAGTGTATGCGGCGACCGAGTTGCTCTTGCCCGGCGTCAATACGGGATAATACCGCGCC
ACATAGCAGAACTTTAAAAGTGCTCATCATTGGAAAACGTTCTTCGGGGCGAAAACTCTCAAGGATCTTA
CCGCTGTTGAGATCCAGTTCGATGTAACCCACTCGTGCACCCAACTGATCTTCAGCATCTTTTACTTTCA
CCAGCGTTTCTGGGTGAGCAAAAACAGGAAGGCAAAATGCCGCAAAAAAGGGAATAAGGGCGACACGGAA
ATGTTGAATACTCATACTCTTCCTTTTTCAATATTATTGAAGCATTTATCAGGGTTATTGTCTCATGAGC
GGATACATATTTGAATGTATTTAGAAAAATAAACAAATAGGGGTTCCGCGCACATTTCCCCGAAAAGTGC
CACCTGACGTCTAAGAAACCATTATTATCATGACATTAACCTATAAAAATAGGCGTATCACGAGGCCCTT
TCGTCTCGCGCGTTTCGGTGATGACGGTGAAAACCTCTGACACATGCAGCTCCCGGAGACGGTCACAGCT
TGTCTGTAAGCGGATGCCGGGAGCAGACAAGCCCGTCAGGGCGCGTCAGCGGGTGTTGGCGGGTGTCGGG
GCTGGCTTAACTATGCGGCATCAGAGCAGATTGTACTGAGAGTGCACCATATGCGGTGTGAAATACCGCA
CAGATGCGTAAGGAGAAAATACCGCATCAG
