>Addgene plasmid #126659 | pMT Crk-mCherry | depositor partial sequence | sequence record 246022 | partial insert sequence
TACTATCCTCTCTACTAGTCAATGGATACATTTGACGTTTCTGATAGGAACAGCTGGTACTTTGGTCCCA
TGTCTAGACAGGATGCTACTGAAGTTTTGATGAACGAACGCGAGCGGGGAGTGTTTTTAGTCCGTGATAG
TAACTCGATAGCAGGGGATTATGTACTTTGTGTAAGAGAAGATACAAAAGTTAGCAACTACATCATTAAC
AAAGTTCAACAACAGGATCAAATCGTTTACCGCATTGGGGATCAGTCTTTTGACAATCTACCGAAACTCT
TAACTTTTTACACTCTTCATTATTTGGATACAACCCCTTTAAAACGGCCTGCGTGTAGAAGGGTGGAAAA
AGTAATAGGAAAGTTCGATTTCGTTGGCAGCGATCAAGATGATTTACCTTTTCAAAGAGGTGAAGTTTTA
ACAATAGTTCGAAAAGACGAGGATCAATGGTGGACTGCGCGTAACTCCTCGGGGAAAATTGGTCAAATAC
CGGTTCCCTATATACAACAGTATGACGATTATATGGATGAAGATGCTATTGATAAAAACGAACCTTCCAT
TTCGGGATCTAGCAATGTATTTGAAAGTACTCTTAAAAGGACAGATTTAAATCGAAAACTACCTGCATAC
GCCCGCGTAAAACAGTCAAGGGTCCCTAACGCATACGATAAGACTGCATTAAAATTGGAAATAGGTGACA
TTATTAAAGTCACTAAAACAAACATTAATGGGCAATGGGAGGGAGAATTAAATGGAAAAAATGGTCATTT
TCCCTTCACGCACGTTGAATTTGTCGATGATTGTGATTTAAGCAAAAACTCCACAGAAATATGCCGGCGC
GCCGGCGGCCGCTCGAGTCTAGAGGGCCCCGTGAGCAAGGGCGAGGAGGATAACATGGCCATCATCAAGG
AGTTCATGCGCTTCAAAGGTGCACATGGAGGGCTCCGTGAACGGCCACGAGTTCGAGATCGAGGGCGAGG
CGAGGGCCGCCCC
